Addgene plasmid #143124: TFORF1484
Purpose: Lentiviral vector for overexpressing transcription factor ORFs with unique 24-bp barcodes. Barcodes facilitate identification of transcription factors in pooled screens.
Depositing lab: Feng Zhang. Depositing organization: Broad Institute. Publication: A transcription factor atlas of directed differentiation. Joung J, Ma S, Tay T, Geiger-Schuller KR, Kirchgatterer PC, Verdine VK, Guo B, Arias-Garcia MA, Allen WE, Singh A, Kuksenko O, Abudayyeh OO, Gootenberg JS, Fu Z, Macrae RK, Buenrostro JD, Regev A, Zhang F. Cell. 2023 Jan 5;186(1):209-229.e26. doi: 10.1016/j.cell.2022.11.026. PubMed 36608654.
Backbone
  Vector backbone: pLX_TRC317
  Backbone manufacturer: Broad Institute Genetic Perturbation Platform
  Backbone size w/o insert (bp): 8264
  Vector type: Mammalian Expression, Lentiviral
  Selectable markers: Puromycin
Growth in bacteria
  Bacterial resistance: Ampicillin, 100 μg/mL
  Growth temperature: 37°C
  Growth strain: NEB Stable
  Copy number: High Copy
Gene/Insert
  Gene/Insert name: TP63
  Species: H. sapiens (human)
  Insert size (bp): 2132
  Entrez Gene: TP63 (a.k.a. AIS, B(p51A), B(p51B), EEC3, KET, LMS, NBP, OFC8, RHS, SHFM4, TP53CP, TP53L, TP73L, p40, p51, p53CP, p63, p73H, p73L)
  Promoter: EF1a
  Cloning method: Unknown
  Sequencing primers: 5′ GGGTGGAGACTGAAGTTAGGCCAG; 3′ CACATAGCGTAAAAGGAGCAACATAG
Terms and licenses: Academic/Nonprofit Terms; Industry Terms: Not Available to Industry
Depositor comments: XM_005247843,ENST00000440651 . The transcription factor ORF portion of this plasmid was synthesized by Genewiz. Please test multiple small colonies in case of plasmid recombination. To make this collection available in a timely manner, a portion of this collection was not fully sequenced by Addgene. If an Addgene verified full plasmid sequence is not available, please contact us prior to placing an order to request the full sequence.
How to cite: TFORF1484 was a gift from Feng Zhang (Addgene plasmid # 143124 ; http://n2t.net/addgene:143124 ; RRID:Addgene_143124)
