[The description below was written by a language model from this plasmid's Addgene catalogue record and pLannotate feature annotations shown in this document.]
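Description:
TFORF1484 is a lentiviral mammalian expression plasmid built on the pLX_TRC317 backbone and carrying the human transcription factor TP63 as a synthesized open reading frame, with the depositor notes pointing to a specific TP63 transcript isoform. It belongs to a large barcoded transcription factor ORF collection in which each ORF is paired with a unique 24-bp barcode, so that the factor present in a given cell can be identified by sequencing in pooled overexpression screens, such as those used to map directed differentiation. The barcode is not annotated in the feature table. In bacteria the plasmid replicates from a high-copy ColE1/pUC-type origin and is selected with ampicillin through the bla gene. An f1 origin and remnants of a lac/lacZα cloning region flanked by T3 and T7 promoters are also present in the backbone. The depositor warns that recombination can occur, as is common for plasmids with repeated LTRs.

The viral cassette has a third-generation, self-inactivating layout. An RSV promoter drives a truncated HIV-1 5' LTR, followed by the Ψ packaging signal with a gag fragment and the Rev response element for export of the genomic RNA, and the cassette ends in a ΔU3 3' LTR and an SV40 polyadenylation signal. Inside the provirus, an SV40 early promoter drives puromycin N-acetyltransferase for selection of transduced cells. A cPPT/CTS element, which aids nuclear import, sits downstream of this marker. The EF-1α promoter then drives constitutive expression of TP63, and a WPRE downstream enhances transcript stability and expression. A short U6 promoter fragment annotated between the ORF and the WPRE is probably residual or primer-binding sequence rather than a functional promoter. The sequenced record is 10,396 nt long, which matches the stated backbone plus insert.
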