Features (pLannotate 1.2.2; 31 found; start..end, strand, type, name):
      5..231     +  promoter       RSV promoter: Rous sarcoma virus enhancer/promoter
    232..412     +  LTR            5' LTR (truncated): truncated 5' long terminal repeat (LTR) from HIV-1
    459..584     +  misc_feature   HIV-1 Ψ: packaging signal of human immunodeficiency virus type 1
    568..931     +  CDS            HIV-1 gag (fragment): gag protein from human immunodeficiency virus 1; gag
   1077..1310    +  misc_feature   RRE: The Rev response element (RRE) of HIV-1 allows for Rev-dependent mRNA export from the nucleus to the cytoplasm.
   1687..1713    +  CDS            Rev (fragment): human immunodeficiency virus 1 (HIV-1) Rev protein; rev; enhances nuclear export of unspliced and incompletely spliced viral mRNAs
   1720..1743    +  promoter       SV40 promoter (fragment): SV40 early promoter
   1744..1815    +  promoter       SV40 promoter (fragment): SV40 enhancer and early promoter
   1839..1974    +  rep_origin     SV40 ori: SV40 origin of replication
   2020..2616    +  CDS            PuroR (fragment): puromycin N-acetyltransferase; pac from Streptomyces; confers resistance to puromycin
   2665..2782    +  misc_feature   cPPT/CTS: central polypurine tract and central termination sequence of HIV-1
   2847..2913    +  CDS            small t antigen (fragment): SV40 (simian virus 40) small t antigen
   2920..4098    +  promoter       EF-1α promoter: strong constitutive promoter for human elongation factor EF-1α
   4115..6142    +  CDS            TP63: P63_HUMAN - Also known as KET, P63, P73H, P73L, TP73L. Experimental evidence at protein level: Swiss-Prot protein existence level 1. Acts as a sequence specific DNA binding transcriptional activator or repressor. The isoforms contain a varying set of transactivation and auto-regulating transactivation inhibiting domains thus showing an isoform specific activity. Isoform 2 activates RIPK4 transcription. May be required in conjunction with TP73/p73 for initiation of p53/TP53 dependent apoptosis in response to genotoxic insults and the presence of activated oncogenes. Involved in Notch signaling
   6158..6211    +  promoter       U6 promoter (fragment): RNA polymerase III promoter for human U6 snRNA
   6253..6841    +  misc_feature   WPRE: woodchuck hepatitis virus posttranscriptional regulatory element
   6892..6911    +  misc_feature   cPPT/CTS (fragment): central polypurine tract and central termination sequence of HIV-1
   6913..7146    +  LTR            3' LTR (ΔU3): self-inactivating 3' long terminal repeat (LTR) from HIV-1
   7224..7345    +  polyA_signal   SV40 poly(A) signal: SV40 polyadenylation signal
   7385..7520    +  rep_origin     SV40 ori: SV40 origin of replication
   7541..7559    -  promoter       T7 promoter: promoter for bacteriophage T7 RNA polymerase
   7567..7722    +  CDS            lacZα (fragment): LacZα fragment of β-galactosidase; lacZ fragment
   7727..8155    +  rep_origin     f1 ori (sequence partly withheld): f1 bacteriophage origin of replication; arrow indicates direction of (+) strand synthesis
   8208..8312    +  promoter       AmpR promoter: bla
   8313..9173    +  CDS            AmpR: β-lactamase; bla; confers resistance to ampicillin, carbenicillin, and related antibiotics
   9344..9932    +  rep_origin     ori: high-copy-number ColE1/pMB1/pBR322/pUC origin of replication
  10115..10207   +  CDS            lacI (fragment): lac repressor; lacI; The lac repressor binds to the lac operator to inhibit transcription in E. coli. This inhibition can be relieved by adding lactose or isopropyl-β-D-thiogalactopyranoside (IPTG).
  10220..10241   +  protein_bind   CAP binding site: CAP binding activates transcription in the presence of cAMP. E. coli catabolite activator protein
  10256..10286   +  promoter       lac promoter: promoter for the E. coli lac operon
  10294..10310   +  protein_bind   lac operator: The lac repressor binds to the lac operator to inhibit transcription in E. coli. This inhibition can be relieved by adding lactose or isopropyl-β-D-thiogalactopyranoside (IPTG). lac repressor encoded by lacI
  10355..10373   +  promoter       T3 promoter: promoter for bacteriophage T3 RNA polymerase
>Addgene plasmid #143124 | TFORF1484 | addgene full sequence | sequence record 397805 | Addgene NGS Result
TTAATGTAGTCTTATGCAATACTCTTGTAGTCTTGCAACATGGTAACGATGAGTTAGCAACATGCCTTAC
AAGGAGAGAAAAAGCACCGTGCATGCCGATTGGTGGAAGTAAGGTGGTACGATCGTGCCTTATTAGGAAG
GCAACAGACGGGTCTGACATGGATTGGACGAACCACTGAATTGCCGCATTGCAGAGATATTGTATTTAAG
TGCCTAGCTCGATACATAAACGGGTCTCTCTGGTTAGACCAGATCTGAGCCTGGGAGCTCTCTGGCTAAC
TAGGGAACCCACTGCTTAAGCCTCAATAAAGCTTGCCTTGAGTGCTTCAAGTAGTGTGTGCCCGTCTGTT
GTGTGACTCTGGTAACTAGAGATCCCTCAGACCCTTTTAGTCAGTGTGGAAAATCTCTAGCAGTGGCGCC
CGAACAGGGACTTGAAAGCGAAAGGGAAACCAGAGGAGCTCTCTCGACGCAGGACTCGGCTTGCTGAAGC
GCGCACGGCAAGAGGCGAGGGGCGGCGACTGGTGAGTACGCCAAAAATTTTGACTAGCGGAGGCTAGAAG
GAGAGAGATGGGTGCGAGAGCGTCAGTATTAAGCGGGGGAGAATTAGATCGCGATGGGAAAAAATTCGGT
TAAGGCCAGGGGGAAAGAAAAAATATAAATTAAAACATATAGTATGGGCAAGCAGGGAGCTAGAACGATT
CGCAGTTAATCCTGGCCTGTTAGAAACATCAGAAGGCTGTAGACAAATACTGGGACAGCTACAACCATCC
CTTCAGACAGGATCAGAAGAACTTAGATCATTATATAATACAGTAGCAACCCTCTATTGTGTGCATCAAA
GGATAGAGATAAAAGACACCAAGGAAGCTTTAGACAAGATAGAGGAAGAGCAAAACAAAAGTAAGACCAC
CGCACAGCAAGCGGCCGCTGATCTTCAGACCTGGAGGAGGAGATATGAGGGACAATTGGAGAAGTGAATT
ATATAAATATAAAGTAGTAAAAATTGAACCATTAGGAGTAGCACCCACCAAGGCAAAGAGAAGAGTGGTG
CAGAGAGAAAAAAGAGCAGTGGGAATAGGAGCTTTGTTCCTTGGGTTCTTGGGAGCAGCAGGAAGCACTA
TGGGCGCAGCGTCAATGACGCTGACGGTACAGGCCAGACAATTATTGTCTGGTATAGTGCAGCAGCAGAA
CAATTTGCTGAGGGCTATTGAGGCGCAACAGCATCTGTTGCAACTCACAGTCTGGGGCATCAAGCAGCTC
CAGGCAAGAATCCTGGCTGTGGAAAGATACCTAAAGGATCAACAGCTCCTGGGGATTTGGGGTTGCTCTG
GAAAACTCATTTGCACCACTGCTGTGCCTTGGAATGCTAGTTGGAGTAATAAATCTCTGGAACAGATTTG
GAATCACACGACCTGGATGGAGTGGGACAGAGAAATTAACAATTACACAAGCTTAATACACTCCTTAATT
GAAGAATCGCAAAACCAGCAAGAAAAGAATGAACAAGAATTATTGGAATTAGATAAATGGGCAAGTTTGT
GGAATTGGTTTAACATAACAAATTGGCTGTGGTATATAAAATTATTCATAATGATAGTAGGAGGCTTGGT
AGGTTTAAGAATAGTTTTTGCTGTACTTTCTATAGTGAATAGAGTTAGGCAGGGATATTCACCATTATCG
TTTCAGACCCACCTCCCAACCCCGAGGGGACCCATGCATTGCATCTCAATTAGTCAGCAACCAGGTGTGG
AAAGTCCCCAGGCTCCCCAGCAGGCAGAAGTATGCAAAGCATGCGTCTCAATTAGTCAGCAACCATAGTC
CCGCCCCTAACTCCGCCCATCCCGCCCCTAACTCCGCCCAGTTCCGCCCATTCTCCGCCCCATGGCTGAC
TAATTTTTTTTATTTATGCAGAGGCCGAGGCCGCCTCGGCCTCTGAGCTATTCCAGAAGTAGTGAGGAGG
CTTTTTTGGAGGCCTAGGCTTTTGCAAAAAGCTTTCTAGAGGTACCACCGGAGCTTACCATGACCGAGTA
CAAGCCCACGGTGCGCCTCGCCACCCGCGACGACGTCCCCAGGGCCGTACGCACCCTCGCCGCCGCGTTC
GCCGACTACCCCGCCACGCGCCACACCGTCGATCCGGACCGCCACATCGAGCGGGTCACCGAGCTGCAAG
AACTCTTCCTCACGCGCGTCGGGCTCGACATCGGCAAGGTGTGGGTCGCGGACGACGGCGCCGCCGTGGC
GGTCTGGACCACGCCGGAGAGCGTCGAAGCGGGGGCGGTGTTCGCCGAGATCGGCCCGCGCATGGCCGAG
TTGAGCGGTTCCCGGCTGGCCGCGCAGCAACAGATGGAAGGCCTCCTGGCGCCGCACCGGCCCAAGGAGC
CCGCGTGGTTCCTGGCCACCGTCGGCGTCTCGCCCGACCACCAGGGCAAGGGTCTGGGCAGCGCCGTCGT
GCTCCCCGGAGTGGAGGCGGCCGAGCGCGCCGGGGTGCCCGCCTTCCTGGAGACCTCCGCGCCCCGCAAC
CTCCCCTTCTACGAGCGGCTCGGCTTCACCGTCACCGCCGACGTCGAGGTGCCCGAAGGACCGCGCACCT
GGTGCATGACCCGCAAGCCCGGTGCCAGTTAACGAATTCTAGATCTTGAGACAAATGGCAGTATTCATCC
ACAATTTTAAAAGAAAAGGGGGGATTGGGGGGTACAGTGCAGGGGAAAGAATAGTAGACATAATAGCAAC
AGACATACAAACTAAAGAATTACAAAAACAAATTACAAAAATTCAAAATTTTCGGGTTTATTACAGGGAC
AGCAGAGATCCACTTTGGCGCCGGCTCGAGGCCTGCAGGTGCAAAGATGGATAAAGTTTTAAACAGAGAG
GAATCTTTGCAGCTAATGGACCTTCTAGGTCTTGAAAGGAGTGGGAATTGGCTCCGGTGCCCGTCAGTGG
GCAGAGCGCACATCGCCCACAGTCCCCGAGAAGTTGGGGGGAGGGGTCGGCAATTGAACCGGTGCCTAGA
GAAGGTGGCGCGGGGTAAACTGGGAAAGTGATGTCGTGTACTGGCTCCGCCTTTTTCCCGAGGGTGGGGG
AGAACCGTATATAAGTGCAGTAGTCGCCGTGAACGTTCTTTTTCGCAACGGGTTTGCCGCCAGAACACAG
GTAAGTGCCGTGTGTGGTTCCCGCGGGCCTGGCCTCTTTACGGGTTATGGCCCTTGCGTGCCTTGAATTA
CTTCCACCTGGCTGCAGTACGTGATTCTTGATCCCGAGCTTCGGGTTGGAAGTGGGTGGGAGAGTTCGAG
GCCTTGCGCTTAAGGAGCCCCTTCGCCTCGTGCTTGAGTTGAGGCCTGGCCTGGGCGCTGGGGCCGCCGC
GTGCGAATCTGGTGGCACCTTCGCGCCTGTCTCGCTGCTTTCGATAAGTCTCTAGCCATTTAAAATTTTT
GATGACCTGCTGCGACGCTTTTTTTCTGGCAAGATAGTCTTGTAAATGCGGGCCAAGATCTGCACACTGG
TATTTCGGTTTTTGGGGCCGCGGGCGGCGACGGGGCCCGTGCGTCCCAGCGCACATGTTCGGCGAGGCGG
GGCCTGCGAGCGCGGCCACCGAGAATCGGACGGGGGTAGTCTCAAGCTGGCCGGCCTGCTCTGGTGCCTG
GCCTCGCGCCGCCGTGTATCGCCCCGCCCTGGGCGGCAAGGCTGGCCCGGTCGGCACCAGTTGCGTGAGC
GGAAAGATGGCCGCTTCCCGGCCCTGCTGCAGGGAGCTCAAAATGGAGGACGCGGCGCTCGGGAGAGCGG
GCGGGTGAGTCACCCACACAAAGGAAAAGGGCCTTTCCGTCCTCAGCCGTCGCTTCATGTGACTCCACGG
AGTACCGGGCGCCGTCCAGGCACCTCGATTAGTTCTCGAGCTTTTGGAGTACGTCGTCTTTAGGTTGGGG
GGAGGGGTTTTATGCGATGGAGTTTCCCCACACTGAGTGGGTGGAGACTGAAGTTAGGCCAGCTTGGCAC
TTGATGTAATTCTCCTTGGAATTTGCCCTTTTTGAGTTTGGATCTTGGTTCATTCTCAAGCCTCAGACAG
TGGTTCAAAGTTTTTTTCTTCCATTTCAGGTGTCGTGAGGCTAGCACCGCCACCATGAATTTTGAAACTT
CACGGTGTGCCACCCTACAGTACTGCCCTGACCCTTACATCCAGCGTTTCGTAGAAACCCCAGCTCATTT
CTCTTGGAAAGAAAGTTATTACCGATCCACCATGTCCCAGAGCACACAGACAAATGAATTCCTCAGTCCA
GAGGTTTTCCAGCATATCTGGGATTTTCTGGAACAGCCTATATGTTCAGTTCAGCCCATTGACTTGAACT
TTGTGGATGAACCATCAGAAGATGGTGCGACAAACAAGATTGAGATTAGCATGGACTGTATCCGCATGCA
GGACTCGGACCTGAGTGACCCCATGTGGCCACAGTACACGAACCTGGGGCTCCTGAACAGCATGGACCAG
CAGATTCAGAACGGCTCCTCGTCCACCAGTCCCTATAACACAGACCACGCGCAGAACAGCGTCACGGCGC
CCTCGCCCTACGCACAGCCCAGCTCCACCTTCGATGCTCTCTCTCCATCACCCGCCATCCCCTCCAACAC
CGACTACCCAGGCCCGCACAGTTTCGACGTGTCCTTCCAGCAGTCGAGCACCGCCAAGTCGGCCACCTGG
ACGTATTCCACTGAACTGAAGAAACTCTACTGCCAAATTGCAAAGACATGCCCCATCCAGATCAAGGTGA
TGACCCCACCTCCTCAGGGAGCTGTTATCCGCGCCATGCCTGTCTACAAAAAAGCTGAGCACGTCACGGA
GGTGGTGAAGCGGTGCCCCAACCATGAGCTGAGCCGTGAATTCAACGAGGGACAGATTGCCCCTCCTAGT
CATTTGATTCGAGTAGAGGGGAACAGCCATGCCCAGTATGTAGAAGATCCCATCACAGGAAGACAGAGTG
TGCTGGTACCTTATGAGCCACCCCAGGTTGGCACTGAATTCACGACAGTCTTGTACAATTTCATGTGTAA
CAGCAGTTGTGTTGGAGGGATGAACCGCCGTCCAATTTTAATCATTGTTACTCTGGAAACCAGAGATGGG
CAAGTCCTGGGCCGACGCTGCTTTGAGGCCCGGATCTGTGCTTGCCCAGGAAGAGACAGGAAGGCGGATG
AAGATAGCATCAGAAAGCAGCAAGTTTCGGACAGTACAAAGAACGGTGATGCGTTTCGTCAGAACACACA
TGGTATCCAGATGACATCCATCAAGAAACGAAGATCCCCAGATGATGAACTGTTATACTTACCAGTGAGG
GGCCGTGAGACTTATGAAATGCTGTTGAAGATCAAAGAGTCCCTGGAACTCATGCAGTACCTTCCTCAGC
ACACAATTGAAACGTACAGGCAACAGCAACAGCAGCAGCACCAGCACTTACTTCAGAAACAGACCTCAAT
ACAGTCTCCATCTTCATATGGTAACAGCTCCCCACCTCTGAACAAAATGAACAGCATGAACAAGCTGCCT
TCTGTGAGCCAGCTTATCAACCCTCAGCAGCGCAACGCCCTCACTCCTACAACCATTCCTGATGGCATGG
GAGCCAACATTCCCATGATGGGCACCCACATGCCAATGGCTGGAGACATGAATGGACTCAGCCCCACCCA
GGCACTCCCTCCCCCACTCTCCATGCCATCCACCTCCCACTGCACACCCCCACCTCCGTATCCCACAGAT
TGCAGCATTGTCAGTTTCTTAGCGAGGTTGGGCTGTTCATCATGTCTGGACTATTTCACGACCCAGGGGC
TGACCACCATCTATCAGATTGAGCATTACTCCATGGATGATCTGGCAAGTCTGAAAATCCCTGAGCAATT
TCGACATGCGATCTGGAAGGGCATCCTGGACCACCGGCAGCTCCACGAATTCTCCTCCCCTTCTCATCTC
CTGCGGACCCCAAGCAGTGCCTCTACAGTCAGTGTGGGCTCCAGTGAGACCCGGGGTGAGCGTGTTATTG
ATGCTGTGCGATTCACCCTCCGCCAGACCATCTCTTTCCCACCCCGAGATGAGTGGAATGACTTCAACTT
TGACATGGATGCTCGCCGCAATAAGCAACAGCGCATCAAAGAGGAGGGGGAGTAGTAATGAACTAGTCCG
TAACTTGAAAGTATTTCGATTTCTTGGCTTTATATATCTTGTGGAAAGGACGAACTTGCGTTAAATAGGA
AAGCCACACGCGTTAAGTCGACAATCAACCTCTGGATTACAAAATTTGTGAAAGATTGACTGGTATTCTT
AACTATGTTGCTCCTTTTACGCTATGTGGATACGCTGCTTTAATGCCTTTGTATCATGCTATTGCTTCCC
GTATGGCTTTCATTTTCTCCTCCTTGTATAAATCCTGGTTGCTGTCTCTTTATGAGGAGTTGTGGCCCGT
TGTCAGGCAACGTGGCGTGGTGTGCACTGTGTTTGCTGACGCAACCCCCACTGGTTGGGGCATTGCCACC
ACCTGTCAGCTCCTTTCCGGGACTTTCGCTTTCCCCCTCCCTATTGCCACGGCGGAACTCATCGCCGCCT
GCCTTGCCCGCTGCTGGACAGGGGCTCGGCTGTTGGGCACTGACAATTCCGTGGTGTTGTCGGGGAAATC
ATCGTCCTTTCCTTGGCTGCTCGCCTGTGTTGCCACCTGGATTCTGCGCGGGACGTCCTTCTGCTACGTC
CCTTCGGCCCTCAATCCAGCGGACCTTCCTTCCCGCGGCCTGCTGCCGGCTCTGCGGCCTCTTCCGCGTC
TTCGCCTTCGCCCTCAGACGAGTCGGATCTCCCTTTGGGCCGCCTCCCCGCGTCGACTTTAAGACCAATG
ACTTACAAGGCAGCTGTAGATCTTAGCCACTTTTTAAAAGAAAAGGGGGGACTGGAAGGGCTAATTCACT
CCCAACGAAGACAAGATCTGCTTTTTGCTTGTACTGGGTCTCTCTGGTTAGACCAGATCTGAGCCTGGGA
GCTCTCTGGCTAACTAGGGAACCCACTGCTTAAGCCTCAATAAAGCTTGCCTTGAGTGCTTCAAGTAGTG
TGTGCCCGTCTGTTGTGTGACTCTGGTAACTAGAGATCCCTCAGACCCTTTTAGTCAGTGTGGAAAATCT
CTAGCAGTACGTATAGTAGTTCATGTCATCTTATTATTCAGTATTTATAACTTGCAAAGAAATGAATATC
AGAGAGTGAGAGGAACTTGTTTATTGCAGCTTATAATGGTTACAAATAAAGCAATAGCATCACAAATTTC
ACAAATAAAGCATTTTTTTCACTGCATTCTAGTTGTGGTTTGTCCAAACTCATCAATGTATCTTATCATG
TCTGGCTCTAGCTATCCCGCCCCTAACTCCGCCCATCCCGCCCCTAACTCCGCCCAGTTCCGCCCATTCT
CCGCCCCATGGCTGACTAATTTTTTTTATTTATGCAGAGGCCGAGGCCGCCTCGGCCTCTGAGCTATTCC
AGAAGTAGTGAGGAGGCTTTTTTGGAGGCCTAGGGACGTACCCAATTCGCCCTATAGTGAGTCGTATTAC
GCGCGCTCACTGGCCGTCGTTTTACAACGTCGTGACTGGGAAAACCCTGGCGTTACCCAACTTAATCGCC
TTGCAGCACATCCCCCTTTCGCCAGCTGGCGTAATAGCGAAGAGGCCCGCACCGATCGCCCTTCCCAACA
GTTGCGCAGCCTGAATGGCGAATGGG
[124 nt withheld, positions 7727-7850]
C
[91 nt withheld, positions 7852-7942]
A
[49 nt withheld, positions 7944-7992]
CCTTTGACGTTGGAGTCCACGTTCTTT
[37 nt withheld, positions 8020-8056]
ACCCTATCTCGGTCTATTCTTTTGATTTATAAGGGATTTTGCCGATTTCGGCCTATTGGTTAAAAAATGA
GCTGATTTAACAAAAATTTAACGCGAATTTTAACAAAATATTAACGCTTACAATTTAGGTGGCACTTTTC
GGGGAAATGTGCGCGGAACCCCTATTTGTTTATTTTTCTAAATACATTCAAATATGTATCCGCTCATGAG
ACAATAACCCTGATAAATGCTTCAATAATATTGAAAAAGGAAGAGTATGAGTATTCAACATTTCCGTGTC
GCCCTTATTCCCTTTTTTGCGGCATTTTGCCTTCCTGTTTTTGCTCACCCAGAAACGCTGGTGAAAGTAA
AAGATGCTGAAGATCAGTTGGGTGCACGAGTGGGTTACATCGAACTGGATCTCAACAGCGGTAAGATCCT
TGAGAGTTTTCGCCCCGAAGAACGTTTTCCAATGATGAGCACTTTTAAAGTTCTGCTATGTGGCGCGGTA
TTATCCCGTATTGACGCCGGGCAAGAGCAACTCGGTCGCCGCATACACTATTCTCAGAATGACTTGGTTG
AGTACTCACCAGTCACAGAAAAGCATCTTACGGATGGCATGACAGTAAGAGAATTATGCAGTGCTGCCAT
AACCATGAGTGATAACACTGCGGCCAACTTACTTCTGACAACGATCGGAGGACCGAAGGAGCTAACCGCT
TTTTTGCACAACATGGGGGATCATGTAACTCGCCTTGATCGTTGGGAACCGGAGCTGAATGAAGCCATAC
CAAACGACGAGCGTGACACCACGATGCCTGTAGCAATGGCAACAACGTTGCGCAAACTATTAACTGGCGA
ACTACTTACTCTAGCTTCCCGGCAACAATTAATAGACTGGATGGAGGCGGATAAAGTTGCAGGACCACTT
CTGCGCTCGGCCCTTCCGGCTGGCTGGTTTATTGCTGATAAATCTGGAGCCGGTGAGCGTGGGTCTCGCG
GTATCATTGCAGCACTGGGGCCAGATGGTAAGCCCTCCCGTATCGTAGTTATCTACACGACGGGGAGTCA
GGCAACTATGGATGAACGAAATAGACAGATCGCTGAGATAGGTGCCTCACTGATTAAGCATTGGTAACTG
TCAGACCAAGTTTACTCATATATACTTTAGATTGATTTAAAACTTCATTTTTAATTTAAAAGGATCTAGG
TGAAGATCCTTTTTGATAATCTCATGACCAAAATCCCTTAACGTGAGTTTTCGTTCCACTGAGCGTCAGA
CCCCGTAGAAAAGATCAAAGGATCTTCTTGAGATCCTTTTTTTCTGCGCGTAATCTGCTGCTTGCAAACA
AAAAAACCACCGCTACCAGCGGTGGTTTGTTTGCCGGATCAAGAGCTACCAACTCTTTTTCCGAAGGTAA
CTGGCTTCAGCAGAGCGCAGATACCAAATACTGTTCTTCTAGTGTAGCCGTAGTTAGGCCACCACTTCAA
GAACTCTGTAGCACCGCCTACATACCTCGCTCTGCTAATCCTGTTACCAGTGGCTGCTGCCAGTGGCGAT
AAGTCGTGTCTTACCGGGTTGGACTCAAGACGATAGTTACCGGATAAGGCGCAGCGGTCGGGCTGAACGG
GGGGTTCGTGCACACAGCCCAGCTTGGAGCGAACGACCTACACCGAACTGAGATACCTACAGCGTGAGCT
ATGAGAAAGCGCCACGCTTCCCGAAGGGAGAAAGGCGGACAGGTATCCGGTAAGCGGCAGGGTCGGAACA
GGAGAGCGCACGAGGGAGCTTCCAGGGGGAAACGCCTGGTATCTTTATAGTCCTGTCGGGTTTCGCCACC
TCTGACTTGAGCGTCGATTTTTGTGATGCTCGTCAGGGGGGCGGAGCCTATGGAAAAACGCCAGCAACGC
GGCCTTTTTACGGTTCCTGGCCTTTTGCTGGCCTTTTGCTCACATGTTCTTTCCTGCGTTATCCCCTGAT
TCTGTGGATAACCGTATTACCGCCTTTGAGTGAGCTGATACCGCTCGCCGCAGCCGAACGACCGAGCGCA
GCGAGTCAGTGAGCGAGGAAGCGGAAGAGCGCCCAATACGCAAACCGCCTCTCCCCGCGCGTTGGCCGAT
TCATTAATGCAGCTGGCACGACAGGTTTCCCGACTGGAAAGCGGGCAGTGAGCGCAACGCAATTAATGTG
AGTTAGCTCACTCATTAGGCACCCCAGGCTTTACACTTTATGCTTCCGGCTCGTATGTTGTGTGGAATTG
TGAGCGGATAACAATTTCACACAGGAAACAGCTATGACCATGATTACGCCAAGCGCGCAATTAACCCTCA
CTAAAGGGAACAAAAGCTGGAGCTGCAAGC
