>Addgene plasmid #143124 | TFORF1484 | depositor partial sequence | sequence record 281510 | Insert
ACCGCCACCATGAATTTTGAAACTTCACGGTGTGCCACCCTACAGTACTGCCCTGACCCTTACATCCAGC
GTTTCGTAGAAACCCCAGCTCATTTCTCTTGGAAAGAAAGTTATTACCGATCCACCATGTCCCAGAGCAC
ACAGACAAATGAATTCCTCAGTCCAGAGGTTTTCCAGCATATCTGGGATTTTCTGGAACAGCCTATATGT
TCAGTTCAGCCCATTGACTTGAACTTTGTGGATGAACCATCAGAAGATGGTGCGACAAACAAGATTGAGA
TTAGCATGGACTGTATCCGCATGCAGGACTCGGACCTGAGTGACCCCATGTGGCCACAGTACACGAACCT
GGGGCTCCTGAACAGCATGGACCAGCAGATTCAGAACGGCTCCTCGTCCACCAGTCCCTATAACACAGAC
CACGCGCAGAACAGCGTCACGGCGCCCTCGCCCTACGCACAGCCCAGCTCCACCTTCGATGCTCTCTCTC
CATCACCCGCCATCCCCTCCAACACCGACTACCCAGGCCCGCACAGTTTCGACGTGTCCTTCCAGCAGTC
GAGCACCGCCAAGTCGGCCACCTGGACGTATTCCACTGAACTGAAGAAACTCTACTGCCAAATTGCAAAG
ACATGCCCCATCCAGATCAAGGTGATGACCCCACCTCCTCAGGGAGCTGTTATCCGCGCCATGCCTGTCT
ACAAAAAAGCTGAGCACGTCACGGAGGTGGTGAAGCGGTGCCCCAACCATGAGCTGAGCCGTGAATTCAA
CGAGGGACAGATTGCCCCTCCTAGTCATTTGATTCGAGTAGAGGGGAACAGCCATGCCCAGTATGTAGAA
GATCCCATCACAGGAAGACAGAGTGTGCTGGTACCTTATGAGCCACCCCAGGTTGGCACTGAATTCACGA
CAGTCTTGTACAATTTCATGTGTAACAGCAGTTGTGTTGGAGGGATGAACCGCCGTCCAATTTTAATCAT
TGTTACTCTGGAAACCAGAGATGGGCAAGTCCTGGGCCGACGCTGCTTTGAGGCCCGGATCTGTGCTTGC
CCAGGAAGAGACAGGAAGGCGGATGAAGATAGCATCAGAAAGCAGCAAGTTTCGGACAGTACAAAGAACG
GTGATGCGTTTCGTCAGAACACACATGGTATCCAGATGACATCCATCAAGAAACGAAGATCCCCAGATGA
TGAACTGTTATACTTACCAGTGAGGGGCCGTGAGACTTATGAAATGCTGTTGAAGATCAAAGAGTCCCTG
GAACTCATGCAGTACCTTCCTCAGCACACAATTGAAACGTACAGGCAACAGCAACAGCAGCAGCACCAGC
ACTTACTTCAGAAACAGACCTCAATACAGTCTCCATCTTCATATGGTAACAGCTCCCCACCTCTGAACAA
AATGAACAGCATGAACAAGCTGCCTTCTGTGAGCCAGCTTATCAACCCTCAGCAGCGCAACGCCCTCACT
CCTACAACCATTCCTGATGGCATGGGAGCCAACATTCCCATGATGGGCACCCACATGCCAATGGCTGGAG
ACATGAATGGACTCAGCCCCACCCAGGCACTCCCTCCCCCACTCTCCATGCCATCCACCTCCCACTGCAC
ACCCCCACCTCCGTATCCCACAGATTGCAGCATTGTCAGTTTCTTAGCGAGGTTGGGCTGTTCATCATGT
CTGGACTATTTCACGACCCAGGGGCTGACCACCATCTATCAGATTGAGCATTACTCCATGGATGATCTGG
CAAGTCTGAAAATCCCTGAGCAATTTCGACATGCGATCTGGAAGGGCATCCTGGACCACCGGCAGCTCCA
CGAATTCTCCTCCCCTTCTCATCTCCTGCGGACCCCAAGCAGTGCCTCTACAGTCAGTGTGGGCTCCAGT
GAGACCCGGGGTGAGCGTGTTATTGATGCTGTGCGATTCACCCTCCGCCAGACCATCTCTTTCCCACCCC
GAGATGAGTGGAATGACTTCAACTTTGACATGGATGCTCGCCGCAATAAGCAACAGCGCATCAAAGAGGA
GGGGGAGTAGTAATGAACTAGTCCGTAACTTGAAAGTATTTCGATTTCTTGGCTTTATATATCTTGTGGA
AAGGACGAACTTGCGTTAAATAGGAAAGCCAC
