>Addgene plasmid #143124 | TFORF1484 | depositor partial sequence | sequence record 281511 | Barcode
ACTTGCGTTAAATAGGAAAGCCAC
